Addgene plasmid #23810: pDONR223-STK38L
Depositing lab: William Hahn & David Root. Depositing organization: Dana-Farber Cancer Institute. Publication: COT drives resistance to RAF inhibition through MAP kinase pathway reactivation. Johannessen CM, Boehm JS, Kim SY, Thomas SR, Wardwell L, Johnson LA, Emery CM, Stransky N, Cogdill AP, Barretina J, Caponigro G, Hieronymus H, Murray RR, Salehi-Ashtiani K, Hill DE, Vidal M, Zhao JJ, Yang X, Alkan O, Kim S, Harris JL, Wilson CJ, Myer VE, Finan PM, Root DE, Roberts TM, Golub T, Flaherty KT, Dummer R, Weber BL, Sellers WR, Schlegel R, Wargo JA, Hahn WC, Garraway LA. Nature. 2010 Dec 16;468(7326):968-72. doi: 10.1038/nature09627 PubMed 21107320.
Backbone
  Vector backbone: pDONR223
  Backbone manufacturer: Invitrogen
  Backbone size w/o insert (bp): 5005
  Vector type: Gateway Donor vector
Growth in bacteria
  Bacterial resistance: Spectinomycin, 50 μg/mL
  Growth temperature: 37°C
  Growth strain: DH5alpha
  Copy number: High Copy
Gene/Insert
  Gene/Insert name: STK38L (alt name: serine/threonine kinase 38 like)
  Species: H. sapiens (human)
  Insert size (bp): 1395
  Entrez Gene: STK38L (a.k.a. NDR2)
  Cloning method: Gateway Cloning
  Sequencing primers: 5′ M13pUC-fwd; 3′ M13rev
Terms and licenses: Academic/Nonprofit Terms; Industry Terms: Not Available to Industry
Depositor comments: The ORF has no Stop codon. This design enables easy recombination into a destination vector to add an epitope tag of choice and Stop codon to the ORF. Do NOT use this plasmid directly for transfections. A set of 4 custom lentiviral vectors is available ( pLX301 (http://www.addgene.org/25895/) , pLX302 (http://www.addgene.org/25896/) , pLX303 (http://www.addgene.org/25897/) , pLX304 (http://www.addgene.org/25890/) ) to be used to express these ORFs in mammalian cells. These plasmids are not included in the kit and must be ordered separately.
How to cite: pDONR223-STK38L was a gift from William Hahn & David Root (Addgene plasmid # 23810 ; http://n2t.net/addgene:23810 ; RRID:Addgene_23810)
