[The description below was written by a language model from this plasmid's Addgene catalogue record.]
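Description:
pDONR223-STK38L is a Gateway entry clone built on the Invitrogen pDONR223 donor backbone (about 5 kb without insert). It carries the open reading frame of human STK38L, serine/threonine kinase 38 like, also known as NDR2. The plasmid is maintained at high copy in standard E. coli cloning strains and is selected with spectinomycin. The roughly 1.4 kb insert was introduced by Gateway recombination. In a clone of this type the ORF normally sits between recombination sites that allow it to be moved into compatible destination vectors, although no feature table is provided to confirm the exact sites or the origin of replication. M13 forward and reverse primer sites flank the insert for sequence verification.

The ORF has no stop codon. This is deliberate: after transfer into a destination vector, the coding sequence can read through into a C-terminal epitope tag and stop codon supplied by that vector. The record lists no promoter for the insert, and the depositors state that the plasmid should not be transfected directly. It serves as a shuttle and storage form of the ORF rather than as an expression construct. The depositors point to a set of four companion lentiviral destination vectors, pLX301 to pLX304, which are obtained separately and are intended for expressing these ORFs in mammalian cells.

The clone belongs to a kit of ORF entry clones. The associated publication concerns resistance to RAF inhibition arising through reactivation of the MAP kinase pathway, which is consistent with use of this clone in kinase overexpression studies.
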