>Addgene plasmid #23810 | pDONR223-STK38L | depositor partial sequence | sequence record 11099 | Author sequence
ATGGCAATGACGGCAGGGACTACAACAACCTTTCCTATGAGCAACCATACCCGGGAAAGAGTGACTGTAG
CCAAGCTCACATTGGAGAATTTTTATAGCAACCTAATTTTACAGCATGAAGAGAGAGAAACCAGGCAGAA
GAAATTAGAAGTGGCCATGGAAGAAGAAGGATTAGCAGATGAAGAGAAAAAGTTACGTCGATCACAACAC
GCTCGCAAAGAAACAGAGTTCTTACGGCTCAAAAGGACCAGACTTGGCTTGGATGACTTTGAGTCTCTGA
AAGTTATAGGAAGAGGAGCTTTTGGAGAGGTGCGGTTGGTCCAGAAGAAAGATACAGGCCATATCTATGC
AATGAAGATATTGAGAAAGTCTGATATGCTTGAAAAAGAGCAGGTGGCCCATATCCGAGCAGAAAGAGAT
ATTTTGGTAGAAGCAGATGGTGCCTGGGTGGTGAAGATGTTTTACAGTTTTCAGGATAAGAGGAATCTTT
ATCTAATCATGGAATTTCTCCCTGGAGGTGACATGATGACATTGCTAATGAAGAAAGACACCTTGACAGA
AGAGGAAACACAGTTCTACATTTCAGAGACTGTTCTGGCAATAGATGCGATCCACCAGTTGGGTTTCATC
CATCGGGATATTAAGCCAGACAACCTTTTATTGGATGCCAAGGGTCATGTAAAATTATCTGATTTTGGTT
TATGTACGGGATTAAAGAAAGCTCACAGGACTGAATTTTATAGAAATCTCACACACAACCCACCAAGTGA
CTTCTCATTTCAGAACATGAACTCAAAGAGGAAAGCAGAAACTTGGAAGAAGAACAGGAGACAACTGGCA
TATTCCACAGTTGGGACACCAGATTACATTGCTCCAGAAGTATTCATGCAGACTGGTTACAACAAATTGT
GTGACTGGTGGTCTTTGGGAGTGATTATGTATGAAATGCTAATAGGATATCCACCTTTCTGCTCTGAAAC
ACCTCAAGAAACATACAGAAAAGTGATGAACTGGAAAGAAACTCTGGTATTTCCTCCAGAGGTACCTATA
TCTGAGAAAGCCAAGGACTTAATTCTCAGATTTTGTATTGATTCTGAAAACAGAATTGGAAATAGTGGAG
TAGAAGAAATAAAAGGTCATCCCTTTTTTGAAGGTGTCGACTGGGAGCACATAAGGGAAAGGCCAGCAGC
AATCCCTATAGAAATCAAAAGCATTGATGATACTTCAAATTTTGATGACTTCCCTGAATCTGATATTTTA
CAACCAGTGCCAAATACCACAGAACCGGACTACAAATCCAAAGACTGGGTTTTTCTCAATTATACCTATA
AAAGGTTTGAAGGGTTGACTCAACGTGGCTCTATCCCCACCTACATGAAAGCTGGGAAGTTATGA
