>Addgene plasmid #23810 | pDONR223-STK38L | addgene partial sequence | sequence record 29647 | 23810 with M13pUC-fwd
TAATGATTTTATTTTGACTGATAGTGACCTGTTCGTTGCAACAAATTGATGAGCAATGCTTTTTTATAAT
GCCAACTTTGTACAAAAAAGTTGGCATGGCAATGACGGCAGGGACTACAACAACCTTTCCTATGAGCAAC
CATACCCGGGAAAGAGTGACTGTAGCCAAGCTCACATTGGAGAATTTTTATAGCAACCTAATTTTACAGC
ATGAAGAGAGAGAAACCAGGCAGAAGAAATTAGAAGTGGCCATGGAAGAAGAAGGATTAGCAGATGAAGA
GAAAAAGTTACGTCGATCACAACACGCTCGCAAAGAAACAGAGTTCTTACGGCTCAAAAGGACCAGACTT
GGCTTGGATGACTTTGAGTCTCTGAAAGTTATAGGAAGAGGAGCTTTTGGAGAGGTGCGGTTGGTCCAGA
AGAAAGATACAGGCCATATCTATGCAATGAAGATATTGAGAAAGTCTGATATGCTTGAAAAAGAGCAGGT
GGCCCATATCCGAGCAGAAAGAGATATTTTGGTAGAAGCAGATGGTGCCTGGGTGGTGAAGATGTTTTAC
AGTTTTCAGGATAAGAGGAATCTTTATCTAATCATGGAATTTCTCCCTGGAG
